>Addgene plasmid #21617 | pLLNeo | depositor full sequence | sequence record 9925 | Author sequence
GTCGACGGATCGGGAGATCTCCCGATCCCCTATGGTGCACTCTCAGTACAATCTGCTCTGATGCCGCATA
GTTAAGCCAGTATCTGCTCCCTGCTTGTGTGTTGGAGGTCGCTGAGTAGTGCGCGAGCAAAATTTAAGCT
ACAACAAGGCAAGGCTTGACCGACAATTGCATGAAGAATCTGCTTAGGGTTAGGCGTTTTGCGCTGCTTC
GCGATGTACGGGCCAGATATACGCGTTGACATTGATTATTGACTAGTTATTAATAGTAATCAATTACGGG
GTCATTAGTTCATAGCCCATATATGGAGTTCCGCGTTACATAACTTACGGTAAATGGCCCGCCTGGCTGA
CCGCCCAACGACCCCCGCCCATTGACGTCAATAATGACGTATGTTCCCATAGTAACGCCAATAGGGACTT
TCCATTGACGTCAATGGGTGGAGTATTTACGGTAAACTGCCCACTTGGCAGTACATCAAGTGTATCATAT
GCCAAGTACGCCCCCTATTGACGTCAATGACGGTAAATGGCCCGCCTGGCATTATGCCCAGTACATGACC
TTATGGGACTTTCCTACTTGGCAGTACATCTACGTATTAGTCATCGCTATTACCATGGTGATGCGGTTTT
GGCAGTACATCAATGGGCGTGGATAGCGGTTTGACTCACGGGGATTTCCAAGTCTCCACCCCATTGACGT
CAATGGGAGTTTGTTTTGGCACCAAAATCAACGGGACTTTCCAAAATGTCGTAACAACTCCGCCCCATTG
ACGCAAATGGGCGGTAGGCGTGTACGGTGGGAGGTCTATATAAGCAGCGCGTTTTGCCTGTACTGGGTCT
CTCTGGTTAGACCAGATCTGAGCCTGGGAGCTCTCTGGCTAACTAGGGAACCCACTGCTTAAGCCTCAAT
AAAGCTTGCCTTGAGTGCTTCAAGTAGTGTGTGCCCGTCTGTTGTGTGACTCTGGTAACTAGAGATCCCT
CAGACCCTTTTAGTCAGTGTGGAAAATCTCTAGCAGTGGCGCCCGAACAGGGACTTGAAAGCGAAAGGGA
AACCAGAGGAGCTCTCTCGACGCAGGACTCGGCTTGCTGAAGCGCGCACGGCAAGAGGCGAGGGGCGGCG
ACTGGTGAGTACGCCAAAAATTTTGACTAGCGGAGGCTAGAAGGAGAGAGATGGGTGCGAGAGCGTCAGT
ATTAAGCGGGGGAGAATTAGATCGCGATGGGAAAAAATTCGGTTAAGGCCAGGGGGAAAGAAAAAATATA
AATTAAAACATATAGTATGGGCAAGCAGGGAGCTAGAACGATTCGCAGTTAATCCTGGCCTGTTAGAAAC
ATCAGAAGGCTGTAGACAAATACTGGGACAGCTACAACCATCCCTTCAGACAGGATCAGAAGAACTTAGA
TCATTATATAATACAGTAGCAACCCTCTATTGTGTGCATCAAAGGATAGAGATAAAAGACACCAAGGAAG
CTTTAGACAAGATAGAGGAAGAGCAAAACAAAAGTAAGACCACCGCACAGCAAGCGGCCGGCCGCGCTGA
TCTTCAGACCTGGAGGAGGAGATATGAGGGACAATTGGAGAAGTGAATTATATAAATATAAAGTAGTAAA
AATTGAACCATTAGGAGTAGCACCCACCAAGGCAAAGAGAAGAGTGGTGCAGAGAGAAAAAAGAGCAGTG
GGAATAGGAGCTTTGTTCCTTGGGTTCTTGGGAGCAGCAGGAAGCACTATGGGCGCAGCGTCAATGACGC
TGACGGTACAGGCCAGACAATTATTGTCTGGTATAGTGCAGCAGCAGAACAATTTGCTGAGGGCTATTGA
GGCGCAACAGCATCTGTTGCAACTCACAGTCTGGGGCATCAAGCAGCTCCAGGCAAGAATCCTGGCTGTG
GAAAGATACCTAAAGGATCAACAGCTCCTGGGGATTTGGGGTTGCTCTGGAAAACTCATTTGCACCACTG
CTGTGCCTTGGAATGCTAGTTGGAGTAATAAATCTCTGGAACAGATTTGGAATCACACGACCTGGATGGA
GTGGGACAGAGAAATTAACAATTACACAAGCTTAATACACTCCTTAATTGAAGAATCGCAAAACCAGCAA
GAAAAGAATGAACAAGAATTATTGGAATTAGATAAATGGGCAAGTTTGTGGAATTGGTTTAACATAACAA
ATTGGCTGTGGTATATAAAATTATTCATAATGATAGTAGGAGGCTTGGTAGGTTTAAGAATAGTTTTTGC
TGTACTTTCTATAGTGAATAGAGTTAGGCAGGGATATTCACCATTATCGTTTCAGACCCACCTCCCAACC
CCGAGGGGACCCGACAGGCCCGAAGGAATAGAAGAAGAAGGTGGAGAGAGAGACAGAGACAGATCCATTC
GATTAGTGAACGGATCGGCACTGCGTGCGCCAATTCTGCAGACAAATGGCAGTATTCATCCACAATTTTA
AAAGAAAAGGGGGGATTGGGGGGTACAGTGCAGGGGAAAGAATAGTAGACATAATAGCAACAGACATACA
AACTAAAGAATTACAAAAACAAATTACAAAAATTCAAAATTTTCGGGTTTATTACAGGGACAGCAGAGAT
CCAGTTTGGTTAGTACCGGGCCCGCTCTAGAGATCCGACGCCGCCATCTCTAGGCCCGCGCCGGCCCCCT
CGCACAGACTTGTGGGAGAAGCTCGGCTACTCCCCTGCCCCGGTTAATTTGCATATAATATTTCCTAGTA
ACTATAGAGGCTTAATGTGCGATAAAAGACAGATAATCTGTTCTTTTTAATACTAGCTACATTTTACATG
ATAGGCTTGGATTTCTATAAGAGATACAAATACTAAATTATTATTTTAAAAAACAGCACAAAAGGAAACT
CACCCTAACTGTAAAGTAATTGTGTGTTTTGAGACTATAAATATCCCTTGGAGAAAAGCCTTGTTAACGC
GCGGTGACCCTCGAGGGGCGCGCCCCCAGCTGGTTCTTTCCGCCTCAGAAGCCATAGAGCCCACCGCATC
CCCAGCATGCCTGCTATTGTCTTCCCAATCCTCCCCCTTGCTGTCCTGCCCCACCCCACCCCCCAGAATA
GAATGACACCTACTCAGACAATGCGATGCAATTTCCTCATTTTATTAGGAAAGGACAGTGGGAGTGGCAC
CTTCCAGGGTCAAGGAAGGCACGGGGGAGGGGCAAACAACAGATGGCTGGCAACTAGAAGGCACAGTCGA
GGCTGATCAGCGAGCTCTAGAGAATTGATCCCCTCAGAAGAACTCGTCAAGAAGGCGATAGAAGGCGATG
CGCTGCGAATCGGGAGCGGCGATACCGTAAAGCACGAGGAAGCGGTCAGCCCATTCGCCGCCAAGCTCTT
CAGCAATATCACGGGTAGCCAACGCTATGTCCTGATAGCGATCCGCCACACCCAGCCGGCCACAGTCGAT
GAATCCAGAAAAGCGGCCATTTTCCACCATGATATTCGGCAAGCAGGCATCGCCATGGGTCACGACGAGA
TCCTCGCCGTCGGGCATGCGCGCCTTGAGCCTGGCGAACAGTTCGGCTGGCGCGAGCCCCTGATGCTCTT
CGTCCAGATCATCCTGATTGACAAGACCGGCTTCCATCCGAGTACGTGCTCGCTCGATGCGATGTTTCGC
TTGGTGGTCGAATGGGCAGGTAGCCGGATCAAGCGTATGCAGCCGCCGCATTGCATCAGCCATGATGGAT
ACTTTCTCGGCAGGAGCAAGGTGAGATGACAGGAGATCCTGCCCCGGCACTTCGCCCAATAGCAGCCAGT
CCCTTCCCGCTTCAGTGACAACGTCGAGCACAGCTGCGCAAGGAACGCCCGTCGTGGCCAGCCACGATAG
CCGCGCTGCCTCGTCCTGCAGTTCATTCAGGGCACCGGACAGGTCGGTCTTGACAAAAAGAACCGGGCGC
CCCTGCGCTGACAGCCGGAACACGGCGGCATCAGAGCAGCCGATTGTCTGTTGTGCCCAGTCATAGCCGA
ATAGCCTCTCCACCCAAGCGGCCGGAGAACCTGCGTGCAATCCATCTTGTTCAATGGCCGATCCCATATT
GGCTGCAGGTCGAAAGGCCCGGAGATGAGGAAGAGGAGAACAGCGCGGCAGACGTGCGCTTTTGAAGCGT
GCAGAATGCCGGGCTTCCGGAGGACCTTCGGGCGCCCGCCCCGCCCCTGAGCCCGCCCCTGAGCCCGCCC
CCGGACCCACCCCTTCCCAGCCTCTGAGCCCAGAAAGCGAAGGAGCCAAAGCTGCTATTGGCCGCTGCCC
CAAAGGCCTACCCGCTTCCATTGCTCAGCGGTGCTGTCCATCTGCACGAGACTAGTGAGACGTGCTACTT
CCATTTGTCACGTCCTGCACGACGCGAGCTGCGGGGCGGGGGGGAACTTCCTGACTAGGGGAGGAGTAGA
AGGTGGCGCGAAGGGGCCACCAAAGAACGGAGCCGGTTGGCGCCTACCGGTGGATGTGGAATGTGTGCGA
GGCCAGAGGCCACTTGTGTAGCGCCAAGTGCCCAGCGGGGCTGCTAAAGCGCATGCTCCAGACTGCCTTG
GGAAAAGCGCCTCCCCTACCCGGTAGGGCGCGCCGGGATCCCTAGAAAGCTTCCTAGAATCGATCCTAGA
CCGCGGCTAGACCCATCTGCAGAATTCGTCGAGGGACCTAATAACTTCGTATAGCATACATTATACGAAG
TTATACATGTTTAAGGGTTCCGGTTCCACTAGGTACAATTCGATATCAAGCTTATCGATAATCAACCTCT
GGATTACAAAATTTGTGAAAGATTGACTGGTATTCTTAACTATGTTGCTCCTTTTACGCTATGTGGATAC
GCTGCTTTAATGCCTTTGTATCATGCTATTGCTTCCCGTATGGCTTTCATTTTCTCCTCCTTGTATAAAT
CCTGGTTGCTGTCTCTTTATGAGGAGTTGTGGCCCGTTGTCAGGCAACGTGGCGTGGTGTGCACTGTGTT
TGCTGACGCAACCCCCACTGGTTGGGGCATTGCCACCACCTGTCAGCTCCTTTCCGGGACTTTCGCTTTC
CCCCTCCCTATTGCCACGGCGGAACTCATCGCCGCCTGCCTTGCCCGCTGCTGGACAGGGGCTCGGCTGT
TGGGCACTGACAATTCCGTGGTGTTGTCGGGGAAATCATCGTCCTTTCCTTGGCTGCTCGCCTGTGTTGC
CACCTGGATTCTGCGCGGGACGTCCTTCTGCTACGTCCCTTCGGCCCTCAATCCAGCGGACCTTCCTTCC
CGCGGCCTGCTGCCGGCTCTGCGGCCTCTTCCGCGTCTTCGCCTTCGCCCTCAGACGAGTCGGATCTCCC
TTTGGGCCGCCTCCCCGCATCGATACCGTCGACCTCGATCGAGACCTAGAAAAACATGGAGCAATCACAA
GTAGCAATACAGCAGCTACCAATGCTGATTGTGCCTGGCTAGAAGCACAAGAGGAGGAGGAGGTGGGTTT
TCCAGTCACACCTCAGGTACCTTTAAGACCAATGACTTACAAGGCAGCTGTAGATCTTAGCCACTTTTTA
AAAGAAAAGGGGGGACTGGAAGGGCTAATTCACTCCCAACGAAGACAAGATATCCTTGATCTGTGGATCT
ACCACACACAAGGCTACTTCCCTGATTGGCAGAACTACACACCAGGGCCAGGGATCAGATATCCACTGAC
CTTTGGATGGTGCTACAAGCTAGTACCAGTTGAGCAAGAGAAGGTAGAAGAAGCCAATGAAGGAGAGAAC
ACCCGCTTGTTACACCCTGTGAGCCTGCATGGGATGGATGACCCGGAGAGAGAAGTATTAGAGTGGAGGT
TTGACAGCCGCCTAGCATTTCATCACATGGCCCGAGAGCTGCATCCGGACTGTACTGGGTCTCTCTGGTT
AGACCAGATCTGAGCCTGGGAGCTCTCTGGCTAACTAGGGAACCCACTGCTTAAGCCTCAATAAAGCTTG
CCTTGAGTGCTTCAAGTAGTGTGTGCCCGTCTGTTGTGTGACTCTGGTAACTAGAGATCCCTCAGACCCT
TTTAGTCAGTGTGGAAAATCTCTAGCAGCATGTGAGCAAAAGGCCAGCAAAAGGCCAGGAACCGTAAAAA
GGCCGCGTTGCTGGCGTTTTTCCATAGGCTCCGCCCCCCTGACGAGCATCACAAAAATCGACGCTCAAGT
CAGAGGTGGCGAAACCCGACAGGACTATAAAGATACCAGGCGTTTCCCCCTGGAAGCTCCCTCGTGCGCT
CTCCTGTTCCGACCCTGCCGCTTACCGGATACCTGTCCGCCTTTCTCCCTTCGGGAAGCGTGGCGCTTTC
TCATAGCTCACGCTGTAGGTATCTCAGTTCGGTGTAGGTCGTTCGCTCCAAGCTGGGCTGTGTGCACGAA
CCCCCCGTTCAGCCCGACCGCTGCGCCTTATCCGGTAACTATCGTCTTGAGTCCAACCCGGTAAGACACG
ACTTATCGCCACTGGCAGCAGCCACTGGTAACAGGATTAGCAGAGCGAGGTATGTAGGCGGTGCTACAGA
GTTCTTGAAGTGGTGGCCTAACTACGGCTACACTAGAAGAACAGTATTTGGTATCTGCGCTCTGCTGAAG
CCAGTTACCTTCGGAAAAAGAGTTGGTAGCTCTTGATCCGGCAAACAAACCACCGCTGGTAGCGGTGGTT
TTTTTGTTTGCAAGCAGCAGATTACGCGCAGAAAAAAAGGATCTCAAGAAGATCCTTTGATCTTTTCTAC
GGGGTCTGACGCTCAGTGGAACGAAAACTCACGTTAAGGGATTTTGGTCATGAGATTATCAAAAAGGATC
TTCACCTAGATCCTTTTAAATTAAAAATGAAGTTTTAAATCAATCTAAAGTATATATGAGTAAACTTGGT
CTGACAGTTACCAATGCTTAATCAGTGAGGCACCTATCTCAGCGATCTGTCTATTTCGTTCATCCATAGT
TGCCTGACTCCCCGTCGTGTAGATAACTACGATACGGGAGGGCTTACCATCTGGCCCCAGTGCTGCAATG
ATACCGCGAGACCCACGCTCACCGGCTCCAGATTTATCAGCAATAAACCAGCCAGCCGGAAGGGCCGAGC
GCAGAAGTGGTCCTGCAACTTTATCCGCCTCCATCCAGTCTATTAATTGTTGCCGGGAAGCTAGAGTAAG
TAGTTCGCCAGTTAATAGTTTGCGCAACGTTGTTGCCATTGCTACAGGCATCGTGGTGTCACGCTCGTCG
TTTGGTATGGCTTCATTCAGCTCCGGTTCCCAACGATCAAGGCGAGTTACATGATCCCCCATGTTGTGCA
AAAAAGCGGTTAGCTCCTTCGGTCCTCCGATCGTTGTCAGAAGTAAGTTGGCCGCAGTGTTATCACTCAT
GGTTATGGCAGCACTGCATAATTCTCTTACTGTCATGCCATCCGTAAGATGCTTTTCTGTGACTGGTGAG
TACTCAACCAAGTCATTCTGAGAATAGTGTATGCGGCGACCGAGTTGCTCTTGCCCGGCGTCAATACGGG
ATAATACCGCGCCACATAGCAGAACTTTAAAAGTGCTCATCATTGGAAAACGTTCTTCGGGGCGAAAACT
CTCAAGGATCTTACCGCTGTTGAGATCCAGTTCGATGTAACCCACTCGTGCACCCAACTGATCTTCAGCA
TCTTTTACTTTCACCAGCGTTTCTGGGTGAGCAAAAACAGGAAGGCAAAATGCCGCAAAAAAGGGAATAA
GGGCGACACGGAAATGTTGAATACTCATACTCTTCCTTTTTCAATATTATTGAAGCATTTATCAGGGTTA
TTGTCTCATGAGCGGATACATATTTGAATGTATTTAGAAAAATAAACAAATAGGGGTTCCGCGCACATTT
CCCCGAAAAGTGCCACCTGAC
Features (pLannotate 1.2.2; 23 found; start..end, strand, type, name):
     31..83      -  misc_feature   bom (fragment): basis of mobility region from pBR322
    238..617     +  enhancer       CMV enhancer: human cytomegalovirus immediate early enhancer
    618..817     +  promoter       CMV promoter: human cytomegalovirus (CMV) immediate early promoter
    835..1015    +  LTR            5' LTR (truncated): truncated 5' long terminal repeat (LTR) from HIV-1
   1062..1187    +  misc_feature   HIV-1 Ψ: packaging signal of human immunodeficiency virus type 1
   1171..1509    +  CDS            HIV-1 gag (fragment): gag protein from human immunodeficiency virus 1; gag
   1686..1919    +  misc_feature   RRE: The Rev response element (RRE) of HIV-1 allows for Rev-dependent mRNA export from the nucleus to the cytoplasm.
   2296..2396    +  CDS            Rev (fragment): human immunodeficiency virus 1 (HIV-1) Rev protein; rev; enhances nuclear export of unspliced and incompletely spliced viral mRNAs
   2446..2563    +  misc_feature   cPPT/CTS: central polypurine tract and central termination sequence of HIV-1
   2622..2935    +  promoter       U6 promoter: RNA polymerase III promoter for mouse U6 snRNA (Das et al., 1988)
   2967..2988    -  promoter       SV40 promoter (fragment): SV40 enhancer and early promoter
   2992..3216    -  polyA_signal   bGH poly(A) signal: bovine growth hormone polyadenylation signal
   3254..4057    -  CDS            NeoR/KanR: aminoglycoside phosphotransferase from Tn5; aph(3')-II (or nptII); confers resistance to neomycin, kanamycin, and G418 (Geneticin®)
   4071..4571    -  promoter       PGK promoter: mouse phosphoglycerate kinase 1 promoter
   4661..4694    +  protein_bind   loxP: Cre-mediated recombination occurs in the 8-bp core sequence (GCATACAT). Cre recombinase
   4727..4750    +  misc_feature   MCS (fragment): pBluescript multiple cloning site
   4750..5338    +  misc_feature   WPRE: woodchuck hepatitis virus posttranscriptional regulatory element
   5339..5358    +  misc_feature   MCS (fragment): pBluescript multiple cloning site
   5360..5860    +  CDS            nef (fragment): NEF_HV1LA - Experimental evidence at protein level: Swiss-Prot protein existence level 1. Extracellular Nef protein targets CD4(+) T-lymphocytes for apoptosis by interacting with CXCR4 surface receptors. From Human immunodeficiency virus type 1 group M subtype B (isolate Lai) (HIV-1).
   5867..6047    +  LTR            5' LTR (truncated): truncated 5' long terminal repeat (LTR) from HIV-1
   6109..6697    -  rep_origin     ori: high-copy-number ColE1/pMB1/pBR322/pUC origin of replication
   6868..7728    -  CDS            AmpR: β-lactamase; bla; confers resistance to ampicillin, carbenicillin, and related antibiotics
   7729..7833    -  promoter       AmpR promoter: bla
