[The description below was written by a language model from this plasmid's Addgene catalogue record and pLannotate feature annotations shown in this document.]
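Description:
pLLNeo is an empty third-generation lentiviral backbone for RNA interference, derived from pLLU2G and totalling 7,861 bp. In bacteria it is maintained through a high-copy ColE1/pUC-type origin and selected with ampicillin via the β-lactamase gene and its native promoter. As is usual for third-generation transfer vectors, a CMV enhancer/promoter replaces the upstream part of the 5' LTR, so genomic RNA can be transcribed in packaging cells without Tat. This is followed by the HIV-1 Ψ packaging signal with a short gag fragment, the Rev response element for Rev-dependent nuclear export, and the cPPT/CTS element that aids nuclear import of the reverse-transcribed genome. A WPRE sits upstream of the 3' LTR region to enhance transcript stability and expression. The 3' LTR is annotated only as a truncated LTR preceded by a nef fragment.

The payload region contains a mouse U6 RNA polymerase III promoter, the standard driver for short hairpin RNA expression. No hairpin or other insert is present in this plasmid, and the record does not state which sites are meant for hairpin insertion. The listed EcoRI and XhoI sites appear to relate to how the construct was assembled. Downstream of U6, in the opposite orientation, a mouse PGK promoter drives the Tn5 NeoR/KanR gene terminated by a bGH polyadenylation signal, allowing G418 selection of transduced mammalian cells. A single loxP site is annotated just beyond this cassette; with only one site detected, its function here is not clear from the record. The vector suits stable shRNA knockdown with drug selection, and the associated publication concerns spermatogonial stem cell self-renewal.
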