Addgene plasmid #21617: pLLNeo
Purpose: (Empty Backbone)
Depositing lab: David Garbers. Depositing organization: University of Texas Southwestern Medical Center. Publication: Spermatogonial stem cell self-renewal requires OCT4, a factor downregulated during retinoic acid-induced differentiation. Dann CT, Alvarado AL, Molyneux LA, Denard BS, Garbers DL, Porteus MH. Stem Cells. 2008 Nov . 26(11):2928-37. 10.1634/stemcells.2008-0134 PubMed 18719224.
Backbone
  Vector backbone: pLLU2G
  Backbone size (bp): 7861
  Vector type: Lentiviral, RNAi
  Selectable markers: Neomycin (select with G418)
Growth in bacteria
  Bacterial resistance: Ampicillin, 100 μg/mL
  Growth temperature: 37°C
  Growth strain: Stbl3
  Growth instructions: Stbl3
  Copy number: High Copy
Gene/Insert
  Gene/Insert name: None
  Cloning method: Restriction Enzyme; 5′ cloning site EcoRI (not destroyed); 3′ cloning site XhoI (not destroyed)
  Sequencing primers: 5′ BGH-rev; 3′ mPGK-F
Terms and licenses: Academic/Nonprofit Terms; Industry Terms: Not Available to Industry
Depositor comments: This is a 3rd generation lentiviral plasmid.
How to cite: pLLNeo was a gift from David Garbers (Addgene plasmid # 21617 ; http://n2t.net/addgene:21617 ; RRID:Addgene_21617)
