>Addgene plasmid #21617 | pLLNeo | addgene partial sequence | sequence record 27381 | 21617 with Neo-F
CGGCGAATGGGCTGACCGCTTCCTCGTGCTTTACGGTATCGCCGCTCCCGATTCGCAGCGCATCGCCTTC
TATCGCCTTCTTGACGAGTTCTTCTGAGGGGATCAATTCTCTAGAGCTCGCTGATCAGCCTCGACTGTGC
CTTCTAGTTGCCAGCCATCTGTTGTTTGCCCCTCCCCCGTGCCTTCCTTGACCCTGGAAGGTGCCACTCC
CACTGTCCTTTCCTAATAAAATGAGGAAATTGCATCGCATTGTCTGAGTAGGTGTCATTCTATTCTGGGG
GGTGGGGTGGGGCAGGACAGCAAGGGGGAGGATTGGGAAGACAATAGCAGGCATGCTGGGGATGCGGTGG
GCTCTATGGCTTCTGAGGCGGAAAGAACCAGCTGGGGGCGCGCCCCTCGAGGGTCACCGCGCGTTAACAA
GGCTTTTCTCCAAGGGATATTTATAGTCTCAAAACACACAATTACTTTACAGTTAGGGTGAGTTTCCTTT
TGTGCTGTTTTTTAAAATAATAATTTAGTATTTGTATCTCTTATAGAAATCCAAGCCTATCATGTAAAAT
GTAGCTAGTATTAAAAAGAACAGATTATCTGTCTTTTATCGCACATTAAGCCTCTATAGTTACTAGGAAA
TATTATATGCAAATTAACCGGGGCAGGGGAGTAGCCGAGCTTCTCCCACAAGTCTGTGCGAGGGGGCCGG
CGCGGGCCTAGAGATGGCGCGTCGGATCTCTAGAGCGGGCCCGGTACTAACCAAACTGGATCTCTGCTGT
CCCTGTAATAAACCCGAAAATTTTG
